>Addgene plasmid #67017 | HaloTag-G protein beta-2 | depositor full sequence | sequence record 115479 | HaloTag-G protein beta-2 sequence 5977 bps
TCAATATTGGCCATTAGCCATATTATTCATTGGTTATATAGCATAAATCAATATTGGCTATTGGCCATTG
CATACGTTGTATCTATATCATAATATGTACATTTATATTGGCTCATGTCCAATATGACCGCCATGTTGGC
ATTGATTATTGACTAGTTATTAATAGTAATCAATTACGGGGTCATTAGTTCATAGCCCATATATGGAGTT
CCGCGTTACATAACTTACGGTAAATGGCCCGCCTGGCTGACCGCCCAACGACCCCCGCCCATTGACGTCA
ATAATGACGTATGTTCCCATAGTAACGCCAATAGGGACTTTCCATTGACGTCAATGGGTGGAGTATTTAC
GGTAAACTGCCCACTTGGCAGTACATCAAGTGTATCATATGCCAAGTCCGCCCCCTATTGACGTCAATGA
CGGTAAATGGCCCGCCTGGCATTATGCCCAGTACATGACCTTACGGGACTTTCCTACTTGGCAGTACATC
TACGTATTAGTCATCGCTATTACCATGGTGATGCGGTTTTGGCAGTACACCAATGGGCGTGGATAGCGGT
TTGACTCACGGGGATTTCCAAGTCTCCACCCCATTGACGTCAATGGGAGTTTGTTTTGGCACCAAAATCA
ACGGGACTTTCCAAAATGTCGTAATAACCCCGCCCCGTTGACGCAAATGGGCGGTAGGCGTGTACGGTGG
GAGGTCTATATAAGCAGAGCTCGTTTAGTGAACCGTCAGATCACTAGAAGCTTTATTGCGGTAGTTTATC
ACAGTTAAATTGCTAACGCAGTCAGTGCTTCTGACACAACAGTCTCGAACTTAAGCTGCAGAAGTTGGTC
GTGAGGCACTGGGCAGGTAAGTATCAAGGTTACAAGACAGGTTTAAGGAGACCAATAGAAACTGGGCTTG
TCGAGACAGAGAAGACTCTTGCGTTTCTGATAGGCACCTATTGGTCTTACTGACATCCACTTTGCCTTTC
TCTCCACAGGTGTCCACTCCCAGTTCAATTACAGCTCTTAAGGCTAGAGTACTTAATACGACTCACTATA
GGCTAGCCAGCTGGCGCGGATATCGCCACCATGGGATCCGAAATCGGTACAGGCTTCCCCTTCGACCCCC
ATTATGTGGAAGTCCTGGGCGAGCGTATGCACTACGTCGATGTTGGACCGCGGGATGGCACGCCTGTGCT
GTTCCTGCACGGTAACCCGACCTCGTCCTACCTGTGGCGCAACATCATCCCGCATGTAGCACCGAGTCAT
CGGTGCATTGCTCCAGACCTGATCGGGATGGGAAAATCGGACAAACCAGACCTCGATTATTTCTTCGACG
ACCACGTCCGCTACCTCGATGCCTTCATCGAAGCCTTGGGTTTGGAAGAGGTCGTCCTGGTCATCCACGA
CTGGGGCTCAGCTCTCGGATTCCACTGGGCCAAGCGCAATCCGGAACGGGTCAAAGGTATTGCATGTATG
GAATTCATCCGGCCTATCCCGACGTGGGACGAATGGCCAGAATTCGCCCGTGAGACCTTCCAGGCCTTCC
GGACCGCCGACGTCGGCCGAGAGTTGATCATCGATCAGAACGCTTTCATCGAGGGTGCGCTCCCGATGGG
GGTCGTCCGTCCGCTTACGGAGGTCGAGATGGACCACTATCGCGAGCCCTTCCTCAAGCCTGTTGACCGA
GAGCCACTGTGGCGATTCCCCAACGAGCTGCCCATCGCCGGTGAGCCCGCGAACATCGTCGCGCTCGTCG
AGGCATACATGAACTGGCTGCACCAGTCACCTGTCCCGAAGTTGTTGTTCTGGGGCACACCCGGCGTACT
GATCCCCCCGGCCGAAGCCGCGAGACTTGCCGAAAGCCTCCCCAACTGCAAGACAGTGGACATCGGCCCG
GGATTGTTCTTGCTCCAGGAAGACAACCCGGACCTTATCGGCAGTGAGATCGCGCGCTGGCTCCCCGGGC
TGGCCGGCTCCGGTGGGGGCGGGAGCATGAGTGAGCTGGAGCAACTGAGACAGGAGGCCGAGCAGCTCCG
GAACCAGATCCGGGATGCCCGAAAAGCATGTGGGGACTCAACACTGACCCAGATCACAGCTGGGCTGGAC
CCAGTGGGGAGAATCCAGATGAGGACCCGGAGGACCCTCCGTGGGCACCTGGCAAAGATTTATGCCATGC
ACTGGGGGACCGACTCAAGGCTGCTGGTCAGCGCCTCCCAGGATGGGAAGCTCATCATCTGGGACAGCTA
CACCACCAACAAGGTCCACGCCATCCCGCTGCGCTCCTCCTGGGTAATGACCTGTGCCTACGCGCCCTCC
GGAAACTTTGTGGCCTGTGGGGGGTTGGACAACATCTGCTCCATCTACAGCCTCAAGACCCGCGAGGGCA
ACGTCAGGGTCAGCCGGGAGCTGCCTGGCCACACTGGGTACCTGTCGTGTTGCCGCTTCCTGGATGACAA
CCAAATCATCACCAGCTCTGGGGATACCACCTGTGCCCTGTGGGACATTGAGACAGGCCAGCAGACAGTG
GGTTTTGCTGGACACAGTGGGGATGTGATGTCCCTGTCCCTGGCCCCCAATGGCCGCACGTTTGTGTCAG
GCGCCTGTGATGCCTCTATCAAGCTGTGGGACGTGCGGGATTCCATGTGCCGACAGACCTTCATCGGCCA
TGAATCCGACATCAATGCAGTGGCTTTCTTCCCCAACGGCTACGCCTTCACCACCGGCTCTGACGACGCC
ACGTGCCGCCTCTTCGACCTGCGGGCCGATCAGGAGCTCCTCATGTACTCCCATGACAACATCATCTGTG
GCATCACCTCTGTTGCCTTCTCGCGCAGCGGACGGCTGCTGCTCGCTGGCTACGACGACTTCAACTGCAA
CATCTGGGATGCCATGAAGGGCGACCGTGCAGGAGTCCTCGCTGGCCACGACAACCGCGTGAGCTGCCTC
GGGGTCACCGACGATGGCATGGCTGTGGCCACGGGCTCCTGGGACTCCTTCCTCAAGATTTGGAACTAAG
GATCCGCCGGCTAATAGTTAATTAAGTAGGCGGCCGCTTCCCTTTAGTGAGGGTTAATGCTTCGAGCAGA
CATGATAAGATACATTGATGAGTTTGGACAAACCACAACTAGAATGCAGTGAAAAAAATGCTTTATTTGT
GAAATTTGTGATGCTATTGCTTTATTTGTAACCATTATAAGCTGCAATAAACAAGTTAACAACAACAATT
GCATTCATTTTATGTTTCAGGTTCAGGGGGAGATGTGGGAGGTTTTTTAAAGCAAGTAAAACCTCTACAA
ATGTGGTAAAATCCGATAAGGATCGATCCGGGCTGGCGTAATAGCGAAGAGGCCCGCACCGATCGCCCTT
CCCAACAGTTGCGCAGCCTGAATGGCGAATGG
[124 nt withheld, positions 3393-3516]
CGCG
[88 nt withheld, positions 3521-3608]
A
[49 nt withheld, positions 3610-3658]
CCTTTGACGTTGGAGTCCACGTTCTTT
[37 nt withheld, positions 3686-3722]
ACCCTATCTCGGTCTATTCTTTTGATTTATAAGGGATTTTGCCGATTTCGGCCTATTGGTTAAAAAATGA
GCTGATTTAACAAAAATTTAACGCGAATTTTAACAAAATATTAACGCTTACAATTTCCTGATGCGGTATT
TTCTCCTTACGCATCTGTGCGGTATTTCACACCGCATATGGTGCACTCTCAGTACAATCTGCTCTGATGC
CGCATAGTTAAGCCAGCCCCGACACCCGCCAACACCCGCTGACGCGCCCTGACGGGCTTGTCTGCTCCCG
GCATCCGCTTACAGACAAGCTGTGACCGTCTCCGGGAGCTGCATGTGTCAGAGGTTTTCACCGTCATCAC
CGAAACGCGCGAGACGAAAGGGCCTCGTGATACGCCTATTTTTATAGGTTAATGTCATGATAATAATGGT
TTCTTAGACGTCAGGTGGCACTTTTCGGGGAAATGTGCGCGGAACCCCTATTTGTTTATTTTTCTAAATA
CATTCAAATATGTATCCGCTCATGAGACAATAACCCTGATAAATGCTTCAATAATATTGAAAAAGGAAGA
GTATGAGTATTCAACATTTCCGTGTCGCCCTTATTCCCTTTTTTGCGGCATTTTGCCTTCCTGTTTTTGC
TCACCCAGAAACGCTGGTGAAAGTAAAAGATGCTGAAGATCAGTTGGGTGCACGAGTGGGTTACATCGAA
CTGGATCTCAACAGCGGTAAGATCCTTGAGAGTTTTCGCCCCGAAGAACGTTTTCCAATGATGAGCACTT
TTAAAGTTCTGCTATGTGGCGCGGTATTATCCCGTATTGACGCCGGGCAAGAGCAACTCGGTCGCCGCAT
ACACTATTCTCAGAATGACTTGGTTGAGTACTCACCAGTCACAGAAAAGCATCTTACGGATGGCATGACA
GTAAGAGAATTATGCAGTGCTGCCATAACCATGAGTGATAACACTGCGGCCAACTTACTTCTGACAACGA
TCGGAGGACCGAAGGAGCTAACCGCTTTTTTGCACAACATGGGGGATCATGTAACTCGCCTTGATCGTTG
GGAACCGGAGCTGAATGAAGCCATACCAAACGACGAGCGTGACACCACGATGCCTGTAGCAATGGCAACA
ACGTTGCGCAAACTATTAACTGGCGAACTACTTACTCTAGCTTCCCGGCAACAATTAATAGACTGGATGG
AGGCGGATAAAGTTGCAGGACCACTTCTGCGCTCGGCCCTTCCGGCTGGCTGGTTTATTGCTGATAAATC
TGGAGCCGGTGAGCGTGGGTCTCGCGGTATCATTGCAGCACTGGGGCCAGATGGTAAGCCCTCCCGTATC
GTAGTTATCTACACGACGGGGAGTCAGGCAACTATGGATGAACGAAATAGACAGATCGCTGAGATAGGTG
CCTCACTGATTAAGCATTGGTAACTGTCAGACCAAGTTTACTCATATATACTTTAGATTGATTTAAAACT
TCATTTTTAATTTAAAAGGATCTAGGTGAAGATCCTTTTTGATAATCTCATGACCAAAATCCCTTAACGT
GAGTTTTCGTTCCACTGAGCGTCAGACCCCGTAGAAAAGATCAAAGGATCTTCTTGAGATCCTTTTTTTC
TGCGCGTAATCTGCTGCTTGCAAACAAAAAAACCACCGCTACCAGCGGTGGTTTGTTTGCCGGATCAAGA
GCTACCAACTCTTTTTCCGAAGGTAACTGGCTTCAGCAGAGCGCAGATACCAAATACTGTTCTTCTAGTG
TAGCCGTAGTTAGGCCACCACTTCAAGAACTCTGTAGCACCGCCTACATACCTCGCTCTGCTAATCCTGT
TACCAGTGGCTGCTGCCAGTGGCGATAAGTCGTGTCTTACCGGGTTGGACTCAAGACGATAGTTACCGGA
TAAGGCGCAGCGGTCGGGCTGAACGGGGGGTTCGTGCACACAGCCCAGCTTGGAGCGAACGACCTACACC
GAACTGAGATACCTACAGCGTGAGCTATGAGAAAGCGCCACGCTTCCCGAAGGGAGAAAGGCGGACAGGT
ATCCGGTAAGCGGCAGGGTCGGAACAGGAGAGCGCACGAGGGAGCTTCCAGGGGGAAACGCCTGGTATCT
TTATAGTCCTGTCGGGTTTCGCCACCTCTGACTTGAGCGTCGATTTTTGTGATGCTCGTCAGGGGGGCGG
AGCCTATGGAAAAACGCCAGCAACGCGGCCTTTTTACGGTTCCTGGCCTTTTGCTGGCCTTTTGCTCACA
TGGCTCGACAGATCT
Features (pLannotate 1.2.2; 16 found; start..end, strand, type, name):
    140..517     +  enhancer       CMV enhancer: human cytomegalovirus immediate early enhancer
    519..718     +  promoter       CMV promoter: human cytomegalovirus (CMV) immediate early promoter
    857..989     +  intron         chimeric intron: chimera between introns from human β-globin and immunoglobulin heavy chain genes
   1034..1052    +  promoter       T7 promoter: promoter for bacteriophage T7 RNA polymerase
   1087..1965    +  CDS            dhaA: DHAA_RHOSD - Experimental evidence at protein level: Swiss-Prot protein existence level 1. Catalyzes hydrolytic cleavage of carbon-halogen bonds in halogenated aliphatic compounds, leading to the formation of the corresponding primary alcohols, halide ions and protons. Has a broad substrate specificity, which includes primary, secondary and cyclic haloalkanes (chain length > C4). From Rhodococcus sp. (strain TDTM0003).
   1987..3006    +  CDS            GNB2: GBB2_HUMAN - Experimental evidence at protein level: Swiss-Prot protein existence level 1. Guanine nucleotide-binding proteins (G proteins) are involved as a modulator or transducer in various transmembrane signaling systems. The beta and gamma chains are required for the GTPase activity, for replacement of GDP by GTP, and for G protein-effector interaction. From Homo sapiens (Human).
   3051..3068    -  promoter       T3 promoter (fragment): promoter for bacteriophage T3 RNA polymerase
   3086..3207    -  polyA_signal   SV40 poly(A) signal: SV40 polyadenylation signal
   3230..3298    -  CDS            large T antigen (fragment): large T antigen from SV40 (simian virus 40)
   3322..3389    +  CDS            lacZα (fragment): LacZα fragment of β-galactosidase; lacZ fragment
   3393..3848    +  rep_origin     f1 ori (sequence partly withheld): f1 bacteriophage origin of replication; arrow indicates direction of (+) strand synthesis
   3849..3948    -  misc_feature   bom (fragment): basis of mobility region from pBR322
   4050..4085    -  CDS            rop (fragment): Rop protein, which maintains plasmids at low copy number; rop
   4180..4284    +  promoter       AmpR promoter: bla
   4285..5145    +  CDS            AmpR: β-lactamase; bla; confers resistance to ampicillin, carbenicillin, and related antibiotics
   5316..5904    +  rep_origin     ori: high-copy-number ColE1/pMB1/pBR322/pUC origin of replication
