[The description below was written by a language model from this plasmid's Addgene catalogue record and pLannotate feature annotations shown in this document.]
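Description:
HaloTag-G protein beta-2 is a mammalian expression plasmid of about 6 kb built on the commercial pHT2 HaloTag backbone. It encodes the human G protein beta-2 subunit (GNB2) fused at its amino terminus to HaloTag. In bacteria it is maintained at high copy through a ColE1/pUC-type origin and selected with ampicillin via the β-lactamase gene. An f1 phage origin is also present, along with short annotated remnants of lacZα, bom and rop that are backbone fragments rather than functional parts. No mammalian selection marker appears in the feature table, so the plasmid appears best suited to transient transfection.

The expression cassette begins with the human cytomegalovirus immediate early enhancer and promoter, followed by a chimeric β-globin/immunoglobulin heavy chain intron that typically improves transcript processing and expression. A T7 promoter sits just upstream of the coding region and could support in vitro transcription. The open reading frame starts with the HaloTag sequence, which is annotated as the Rhodococcus dhaA haloalkane dehalogenase from which HaloTag was engineered. A short linker region joins it to the GNB2 coding sequence, and an SV40 polyadenylation signal terminates the transcript. The roughly 2 kb fusion insert lies between NheI and NotI sites, both retained, and the depositor notes that the beta-2 segment alone can be excised with NgoMIV.

Because HaloTag binds synthetic chloroalkane ligands covalently, the fusion lets Gβ2 be labelled with fluorescent or affinity ligands in cells. This would suit studies of the localisation, trafficking or interactions of G protein βγ complexes, although the record states only that the construct provides N-terminally HaloTagged beta-2.
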