Addgene plasmid #67017: HaloTag-G protein beta-2
Purpose: G protein beta-2 tagged with HaloTag on amino terminus
Depositing lab: Catherine Berlot. Depositing organization: Geisinger Health Center.
Backbone
  Vector backbone: pHT2
  Backbone manufacturer: Promega
  Backbone size w/o insert (bp): 3988
  Total vector size (bp): 5977
  Vector type: Mammalian Expression
Growth in bacteria
  Bacterial resistance: Ampicillin, 100 μg/mL
  Growth temperature: 37°C
  Growth strain: DH10B
  Copy number: High Copy
Gene/Insert
  Gene/Insert name: NM_005273.3
  Species: H. sapiens (human)
  Insert size (bp): 1989
  GenBank ID: HaloTag-G protein beta-2
  Entrez Gene: GNB2 (a.k.a. HG2C1, SSS4, SSS4; NEDHYDF)
  Promoter: CMV
  Tag / fusion protein: HaloTag (N terminal on insert)
  Cloning method: Restriction Enzyme; 5′ cloning site NheI (not destroyed); 3′ cloning site NotI (not destroyed)
  Sequencing primers: 5′ CMV Forward; 3′ EBV Reverse
Resource information
  A portion of this plasmid was derived from a plasmid made by: Beta-2 cDNA obtained from Janet Robishaw, Weis Center for Research, Geisinger Clinic, Danville PA. HaloTag pHT2 was purchased from Promega.
Terms and licenses: Academic/Nonprofit Terms; Industry Terms: Not Available to Industry
Depositor comments: Beta-2 insert can be retrieved from pHT2 using Ngo MIV.
How to cite: HaloTag-G protein beta-2 was a gift from Catherine Berlot (Addgene plasmid # 67017 ; http://n2t.net/addgene:67017 ; RRID:Addgene_67017)
