>Addgene plasmid #67017 | HaloTag-G protein beta-2 | addgene partial sequence | sequence record 118939 | CMV-F 5'-CGCAAATGGGCGGTAGGCGTG-3'
CCGTCAGATCACTAGAAGCTTTATTGCGGTAGTTTATCACAGTTAAATTGCTAACGCAGTCAGTGCTTCT
GACACAACAGTCTCGAACTTAAGCTGCAGAAGTTGGTCGTGAGGCACTGGGCAGGTAAGTATCAAGGTTA
CAAGACAGGTTTAAGGAGACCAATAGAAACTGGGCTTGTCGAGACAGAGAAGACTCTTGCGTTTCTGATA
GGCACCTATTGGTCTTACTGACATCCACTTTGCCTTTCTCTCCACAGGTGTCCACTCCCAGTTCAATTAC
AGCTCTTAAGGCTAGAGTACTTAATACGACTCACTATAGGCTAGCCAGCTGGCGCGGATATCGCCACCAT
GGGATCCGAAATCGGTACAGGCTTCCCCTTCGACCCCCATTATGTGGAAGTCCTGGGCGAGCGTATGCAC
TACGTCGATGTTGGACCGCGGGATGGCACGCCTGTGCTGTTCCTGCACGGTAACCCGACCTCGTCCTACC
TGTGGCGCAACATCATCCCGCATGTAGCACCGAGTCATCGGTGCATTGCTCCAGACCTGATCGGGATGGG
AAAATCGGACAAACCAGACCTCGATTATTTCTTCGACGACCACGTCCGCTACCTCGATGCCTTCATCGAA
GCCTTGGGTTTGGAAGAGGTCGTCCTGGTCATCCACGACTGGGGCTCAGCTCTCGGATTCCACTGGGCCA
AGCGCAATCCGGAACGGGTCAAAGGTATTGCATGTATGGAATTCATCCGGCCTATCCCGACGTGGGACGA
ATGGCCAGAATTCGCCCGTGAGACCTTCCAGGCCTTCCGGACCGCCGACGTCGGCCGAGAGTTGATCATC
GATCAGAACGCTTTCATCGAGGGTGCGCTCCCGAT
