>Addgene plasmid #67017 | HaloTag-G protein beta-2 | addgene partial sequence | sequence record 118940 | EBV-rev 5'-GTGGTTTGTCCAAACTCATC-3'
CCCTCACTAAAGGGAAGCGGCCGCCTACTTAATTAACTATTAGCCGGCGGATCCTTAGTTCCAAATCTTG
AGGAAGGAGTCCCAGGAGCCCGTGGCCACAGCCATGCCATCGTCGGTGACCCCGAGGCAGCTCACGCGGT
TGTCGTGGCCAGCGAGGACTCCTGCACGGTCGCCCTTCATGGCATCCCAGATGTTGCAGTTGAAGTCGTC
GTAGCCAGCGAGCAGCAGCCGTCCGCTGCGCGAGAAGGCAACAGAGGTGATGCCACAGATGATGTTGTCA
TGGGAGTACATGAGGAGCTCCTGATCGGCCCGCAGGTCGAAGAGGCGGCACGTGGCGTCGTCAGAGCCGG
TGGTGAAGGCGTAGCCGTTGGGGAAGAAAGCCACTGCATTGATGTCGGATTCATGGCCGATGAAGGTCTG
TCGGCACATGGAATCCCGCACGTCCCACAGCTTGATAGAGGCATCACAGGCGCCTGACACAAACGTGCGG
CCATTGGGGGCCAGGGACAGGGACATCACATCCCCACTGTGTCCAGCAAAACCCACTGTCTGCTGGCCTG
TCTCAATGTCCCACAGGGCACAGGTGGTATCCCCAGAGCTGGTGATGATTTGGTTGTCATCCAGGAAGCG
GCAACACGACAGGTACCCAGTGTGGCCAGGCAGCTCCCGGCTGACCCTGACGTTGCCCTCGCGGGTCTTG
AGGCTGTAGATGGAGCAGATGTTGTCCAACCCCCCACAGGCCACAAAGTTTCCGGAGGGCGCGTAGGCAC
AGGTCATTACCCAGGAGGAGCGCAGCGGGATGGCGTGGACCTTGTTGGTGGTGTAGCTGTCCCAGATGAT
GAGCTTCCCATCCTGGGAGGCGCTGACCAGCAGCCTTG
